Addgene plasmid #200265: pBI-eGFP-Rab31
Purpose: Expression of eGFP-Rab31 (human) in mammalian cells
Depositing lab: Guangpu Li. Depositing organization: University of Oklahoma Health Sciences Center. Publication: A novel membrane targeting domain mediates the endosomal or Golgi localization specificity of small GTPases Rab22 and Rab31. Banworth MJ, Liang Z, Li G. J Biol Chem. 2022 Sep;298(9):102281. doi: 10.1016/j.jbc.2022.102281. Epub 2022 Jul 19. PubMed 35863437.
Backbone
  Vector backbone: pBI
  Backbone manufacturer: Clontech/Takara Bio
  Backbone size w/o insert (bp): 4358
  Total vector size (bp): 5663
  Vector type: Mammalian Expression
Growth in bacteria
  Bacterial resistance: Ampicillin, 100 μg/mL
  Growth temperature: 37°C
  Growth strain: DH5alpha
  Copy number: High Copy
Gene/Insert
  Gene/Insert name: Rab31 (human cDNA)
  Species: H. sapiens (human)
  Insert size (bp): 588
  Entrez Gene: RAB31 (a.k.a. Rab22B)
  Promoter: CMV
  Tag / fusion protein: eGFP (N terminal on insert)
  Cloning method: Restriction Enzyme; 5′ cloning site MluI (not destroyed); 3′ cloning site NheI (not destroyed)
  Sequencing primers: 5′ atgatggcgatacgggag; 3′ tcaacagcaccggcg
Resource information
  A portion of this plasmid was derived from a plasmid made by: Rab31 cDNA was from UMR cDNA resource center
Terms and licenses: Academic/Nonprofit Terms; Industry Terms: Not Available to Industry
How to cite: pBI-eGFP-Rab31 was a gift from Guangpu Li (Addgene plasmid # 200265 ; http://n2t.net/addgene:200265 ; RRID:Addgene_200265)
