[The description below was written by a language model from this plasmid's Addgene catalogue record and pLannotate feature annotations shown in this document.]
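Description:
pBI-eGFP-Rab31 is a mammalian expression plasmid built on the Clontech/Takara pBI backbone, a bidirectional tetracycline-responsive vector. It is propagated in E. coli from a high-copy ColE1/pUC-type origin and selected with ampicillin through the β-lactamase gene and its native promoter. No mammalian selection marker is annotated, so the plasmid appears suited mainly to transient transfection.

The catalogue entry lists the promoter simply as CMV, but the feature table shows something more specific. A tetracycline response element with seven tetO copies is flanked on one side by a minimal CMV promoter and on the other by a short, oppositely oriented promoter fragment, which is the bidirectional Tet-responsive arrangement. Minimal CMV promoters have little activity by themselves, so expression is expected to depend on a co-supplied tetracycline-controlled transactivator, which this plasmid does not encode. Downstream of the forward minimal promoter lies an EGFP coding sequence followed almost immediately by human RAB31 (also called Rab22B), giving an N-terminally EGFP-tagged Rab31 fusion; the cDNA was cloned between MluI and NheI sites. The transcript is completed by a rabbit β-globin intron, a short globin exon remnant and the β-globin polyadenylation signal. An SV40 poly(A) signal sits on the other side of the response element, and no coding sequence is annotated in that second position. The short lacI, str and large T antigen matches are probably backbone remnants rather than functional genes.

Rab31 is a small GTPase involved in membrane trafficking and in Golgi and trans-Golgi network function. The fluorescent fusion allows its subcellular localisation to be imaged in living or fixed cells, consistent with the associated study of endosomal versus Golgi targeting of Rab22 and Rab31. The sequenced record is slightly longer than the catalogued total size.
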