Features (pLannotate 1.2.2; 17 found; start..end, strand, type, name):
     77..122     -  promoter       TRE3GV promoter (fragment): 3rd-generation Tet-responsive promoter that can be activated by binding of Tet-On® 3G, optimized for retroviral and lentiviral vectors
    136..406     +  protein_bind   tetracycline response element: contains seven copies of the tetracycline operator tetO tetracycline repressor TetR
    417..434     +  misc_feature   MCS (fragment): pUC18/19 multiple cloning site
    439..477     +  promoter       minimal CMV promoter: human cytomegalovirus (CMV) immediate early promoter
    571..602     +  misc_feature   MCS (fragment): pUC18/19 multiple cloning site
    616..1332    +  CDS            EGFP: EGFP is a basic (constitutively fluorescent) green fluorescent protein published in 1996, derived from Aequorea victoria. It is reported to be a rapidly-maturing weak dimer with moderate acid sensitivity.
   1342..1923    +  CDS            RAB31: RAB31_HUMAN - Also known as RAB22B. Experimental evidence at protein level: Swiss-Prot protein existence level 1. The small GTPases Rab are key regulators of intracellular membrane trafficking, from the formation of transport vesicles to their fusion with membranes. Rabs cycle between an inactive GDP-bound form and an active GTP-bound form that is able to recruit to membranes different set of downstream effectors directly responsible for vesicle formation, movement, tethering and fusion. Required for the integrity and for normal function of the Golgi apparatus and the trans-Golgi network. Play
   1971..2543    +  intron         β-globin intron: intron from rabbit β-globin gene
   2547..2669    +  CDS            HBB: HBB_COLGU - Experimental evidence at transcript level: Swiss-Prot protein existence level 2. Involved in oxygen transport from the lung to the various peripheral tissues. From Colobus guereza (Mantled guereza) (Eastern black-and-white colobus monkey).
   2740..2795    +  polyA_signal   β-globin poly(A) signal: rabbit β-globin polyadenylation signal (Gil and Proudfoot, 1987)
   3128..3181    -  CDS            lacI (fragment): lac repressor; lacI; The lac repressor binds to the lac operator to inhibit transcription in E. coli. This inhibition can be relieved by adding lactose or isopropyl-β-D-thiogalactopyranoside (IPTG).
   3364..3952    -  rep_origin     ori: high-copy-number ColE1/pMB1/pBR322/pUC origin of replication
   4123..4983    -  CDS            AmpR: β-lactamase; bla; confers resistance to ampicillin, carbenicillin, and related antibiotics
   4984..5088    -  promoter       AmpR promoter: bla
   5207..5437    +  CDS            str (fragment): STR_KLEPN - Protein inferred from homology: Swiss-Prot protein existence level 3. The aminoglycoside phosphotransferases achieve inactivation of their antibiotic substrates by phosphorylation. From Klebsiella pneumoniae.
   5431..5514    +  CDS            large T antigen (fragment): large T antigen from SV40 (simian virus 40)
   5537..5671    +  polyA_signal   SV40 poly(A) signal: SV40 polyadenylation signal
>Addgene plasmid #200265 | pBI-eGFP-Rab31 | addgene full sequence | sequence record 394430 | Addgene NGS Result
CTGCAGGAATTCGGGGCCGCGGAGGCTGGATCGGTCCCGGTGTCTTCTATGGAGGTCAAAACAGCGTGGA
TGGCGTCTCCAGGCGATCTGACGGTTCACTAAACGAGCTCTGCTTATATAGGTCGAGTTTACCACTCCCT
ATCAGTGATAGAGAAAAGTGAAAGTCGAGTTTACCACTCCCTATCAGTGATAGAGAAAAGTGAAAGTCGA
GTTTACCACTCCCTATCAGTGATAGAGAAAAGTGAAAGTCGAGTTTACCACTCCCTATCAGTGATAGAGA
AAAGTGAAAGTCGAGTTTACCACTCCCTATCAGTGATAGAGAAAAGTGAAAGTCGAGTTTACCACTCCCT
ATCAGTGATAGAGAAAAGTGAAAGTCGAGTTTACCACTCCCTATCAGTGATAGAGAAAAGTGAAAGTCGA
GCTCGGTACCCGGGTCGAGGTAGGCGTGTACGGTGGGAGGCCTATATAAGCAGAGCTCGTTTAGTGAACC
GTCAGATCGCCTGGAGACGCCATCCACGCTGTTTTGACCTCCATAGAAGACACCGGGACCGATCCAGCCT
CCGCGGCCCCGAATTCGAGCTCGGTACCCGGGGATCCTCTAGTCAGCTGACGCGTATGGTGAGCAAGGGC
GAGGAGCTGTTCACCGGGGTGGTGCCCATCCTGGTCGAGCTGGACGGCGACGTAAACGGCCACAAGTTCA
GCGTGTCCGGCGAGGGCGAGGGCGATGCCACCTACGGCAAGCTGACCCTGAAGTTCATCTGCACCACCGG
CAAGCTGCCCGTGCCCTGGCCCACCCTCGTGACCACCCTGACCTACGGCGTGCAGTGCTTCAGCCGCTAC
CCCGACCACATGAAGCAACACGACTTCTTCAAGTCCGCCATGCCCGAAGGCTACGTCCAGGAGCGCACCA
TCTTCTTCAAGGACGACGGCAACTACAAGACCCGCGCCGAGGTGAAGTTCGAGGGCGACACCCTGGTGAA
CCGCATCGAGCTGAAGGGCATCGACTTCAAGGAGGACGGCAACATCCTGGGGCACAAGCTGGAGTACAAC
TACAACAGCCACAACGTCTATATCATGGCCGACAAGCAGAAGAACGGCATCAAGGTGAACTTCAAGATCC
GCCACAACATCGAGGACGGCAGCGTGCAGCTCGCCGACCACTACCAGCAGAACACCCCCATCGGCGACGG
CCCCGTGCTGCTGCCCGACAACCACTACCTGAGCACCCAGTCCGCCCTGAGCAAAGACCCCAACGAGAAG
CGCGATCACATGGTCCTGCTGGAGTTCGTGACCGCCGCCGGGATCACTCTCGGCATGGACGAGCTGTACA
AGACGCGTAAAATGGCGATACGGGAGCTCAAAGTGTGCCTTCTCGGGGACACTGGGGTTGGGAAATCAAG
CATCGTGTGTCGATTTGTCCAGGATCACTTTGACCACAACATCAGCCCTACTATTGGGGCATCTTTTATG
ACCAAAACTGTGCCTTGTGGAAATGAACTTCACAAGTTCCTCATCTGGGACACTGCTGGTCAGGAACGGT
TTCATTCATTGGCTCCCATGTACTATCGAGGCTCAGCTGCAGCTGTTATCGTGTATGATATTACCAAGCA
GGATTCATTTTATACCTTGAAGAAATGGGTCAAGGAGCTGAAAGAACATGGTCCAGAAAACATTGTAATG
GCCATCGCTGGAAACAAGTGCGACCTCTCAGATATTAGGGAGGTTCCCCTGAAGGATGCTAAGGAATACG
CTGAATCTATAGGTGCCATCGTGGTTGAGACAAGTGCAAAAAATGCTATTAATATCGAAGAGCTCTTTCA
AGGAATCAGCCGCCAGATCCCACCCTTGGACCCCCATGAAAATGGAAACAATGGAACAATCAAAGTTGAG
AAGCCAACCATGCAAGCCAGCCGCCGGTGCTGTTGAGCTAGCGCGGCCTCGACGATATCTCTAGAGCTGA
GAACTTCAGGGTGAGTTTGGGGACCCTTGATTGTTCTTTCTTTTTCGCTATTGTAAAATTCATGTTATAT
GGAGGGGGCAAAGTTTTCAGGGTGTTGTTTAGAATGGGAAGATGTCCCTTGTATCACCATGGACCCTCAT
GATAATTTTGTTTCTTTCACTTTCTACTCTGTTGACAACCATTGTCTCCTCTTATTTTCTTTTCATTTTC
TGTAACTTTTTCGTTAAACTTTAGCTTGCATTTGTAACGAATTTTTAAATTCACTTTTGTTTATTTGTCA
GATTGTAAGTACTTTCTCTAATCACTTTTTTTTCAAGGCAATCAGGGTATATTATATTGTACTTCAGCAC
AGTTTTAGAGAACAATTGTTATAATTAAATGATAAGGTAGAATATTTCTGCATATAAATTCTGGCTGGCG
TGGAAATATTCTTATTGGTAGAAACAACTACACCCTGGTCATCATCCTGCCTTTCTCTTTATGGTTACAA
TGATATACACTGTTTGAGATGAGGATAAAATACTCTGAGTCCAAACCGGGCCCCTCTGCTAACCATGTTC
ATGCCTTCTTCTCTTTCCTACAGCTCCTGGGCAACGTGCTGGTTGTTGTGCTGTCTCATCATTTTGGCAA
AGAATTCACTCCTCAGGTGCAGGCTGCCTATCAGAAGGTGGTGGCTGGTGTGGCCAATGCCCTGGCTCAC
AAATACCACTGAGATCTTTTTCCCTCTGCCAAAAATTATGGGGACATCATGAAGCCCCTTGAGCATCTGA
CTTCTGGCTAATAAAGGAAATTTATTTTCATTGCAATAGTGTGTTGGAATTTTTTGTGTCTCTCACTCGG
AAGGACATATGGGAGGGCAAATCATTTAAAACATCAGAATGAGTATTTGGTTTAGAGTTTGGCAACATAT
GCCCATATGCTGGCTGCCATGAACAAAGGTTGGCTATAAAGAGGTCATCAGTATATGAAACAGCCCCCTG
CTGTCCATTCCTTATTCCATAGAAAAGCCTTGACTTGAGGTTAGATTTTTTTTATATTTTGTTTTGTGTT
ATTTTTTTCTTTAACATCCCTAAAATTTTCCTTACATGTTTTACTAGCCAGATTTTTCCTCCTCTCCTGA
CTACTCCCAGTCATAGCTGTCCCTCTTCTCTTATGGAGATCCCTCGACTGCATTAATGAATCGGCCAACG
CGCGGGGAGAGGCGGTTTGCGTATTGGGCGCTCTTCCGCTTCCTCGCTCACTGACTCGCTGCGCTCGGTC
GTTCGGCTGCGGCGAGCGGTATCAGCTCACTCAAAGGCGGTAATACGGTTATCCACAGAATCAGGGGATA
ACGCAGGAAAGAACATGTGAGCAAAAGGCCAGCAAAAGGCCAGGAACCGTAAAAAGGCCGCGTTGCTGGC
GTTTTTCCATAGGCTCCGCCCCCCTGACGAGCATCACAAAAATCGACGCTCAAGTCAGAGGTGGCGAAAC
CCGACAGGACTATAAAGATACCAGGCGTTTCCCCCTGGAAGCTCCCTCGTGCGCTCTCCTGTTCCGACCC
TGCCGCTTACCGGATACCTGTCCGCCTTTCTCCCTTCGGGAAGCGTGGCGCTTTCTCATAGCTCACGCTG
TAGGTATCTCAGTTCGGTGTAGGTCGTTCGCTCCAAGCTGGGCTGTGTGCACGAACCCCCCGTTCAGCCC
GACCGCTGCGCCTTATCCGGTAACTATCGTCTTGAGTCCAACCCGGTAAGACACGACTTATCGCCACTGG
CAGCAGCCACTGGTAACAGGATTAGCAGAGCGAGGTATGTAGGCGGTGCTACAGAGTTCTTGAAGTGGTG
GCCTAACTACGGCTACACTAGAAGAACAGTATTTGGTATCTGCGCTCTGCTGAAGCCAGTTACCTTCGGA
AAAAGAGTTGGTAGCTCTTGATCCGGCAAACAAACCACCGCTGGTAGCGGTGGTTTTTTTGTTTGCAAGC
AGCAGATTACGCGCAGAAAAAAAGGATCTCAAGAAGATCCTTTGATCTTTTCTACGGGGTCTGACGCTCA
GTGGAACGAAAACTCACGTTAAGGGATTTTGGTCATGAGATTATCAAAAAGGATCTTCACCTAGATCCTT
TTAAATTAAAAATGAAGTTTTAAATCAATCTAAAGTATATATGAGTAAACTTGGTCTGACAGTTACCAAT
GCTTAATCAGTGAGGCACCTATCTCAGCGATCTGTCTATTTCGTTCATCCATAGTTGCCTGACTCCCCGT
CGTGTAGATAACTACGATACGGGAGGGCTTACCATCTGGCCCCAGTGCTGCAATGATACCGCGAGACCCA
CGCTCACCGGCTCCAGATTTATCAGCAATAAACCAGCCAGCCGGAAGGGCCGAGCGCAGAAGTGGTCCTG
CAACTTTATCCGCCTCCATCCAGTCTATTAATTGTTGCCGGGAAGCTAGAGTAAGTAGTTCGCCAGTTAA
TAGTTTGCGCAACGTTGTTGCCATTGCTACAGGCATCGTGGTGTCACGCTCGTCGTTTGGTATGGCTTCA
TTCAGCTCCGGTTCCCAACGATCAAGGCGAGTTACATGATCCCCCATGTTGTGCAAAAAAGCGGTTAGCT
CCTTCGGTCCTCCGATCGTTGTCAGAAGTAAGTTGGCCGCAGTGTTATCACTCATGGTTATGGCAGCACT
GCATAATTCTCTTACTGTCATGCCATCCGTAAGATGCTTTTCTGTGACTGGTGAGTACTCAACCAAGTCA
TTCTGAGAATAGTGTATGCGGCGACCGAGTTGCTCTTGCCCGGCGTCAACACGGGATAATACCGCGCCAC
ATAGCAGAACTTTAAAAGTGCTCATCATTGGAAAACGTTCTTCGGGGCGAAAACTCTCAAGGATCTTACC
GCTGTTGAGATCCAGTTCGATGTAACCCACTCGTGCACCCAACTGATCTTCAGCATCTTTTACTTTCACC
AGCGTTTCTGGGTGAGCAAAAACAGGAAGGCAAAATGCCGCAAAAAAGGGAATAAGGGCGACACGGAAAT
GTTGAATACTCATACTCTTCCTTTTTCAATATTATTGAAGCATTTATCAGGGTTATTGTCTCATGAGCGG
ATACATATTTGAATGTATTTAGAAAAATAAACAAATAGGGGTTCCGCGCACATTTCCCCGAAAAGTGCCA
CCTGACGTCTAAGAAACCATTATTATCATGACATTAACCTATAAAAATAGGCGTATCACGAGGCCCTTTC
GTCTTCACTCGACGCGGCCAGCTTGGTCGAGCTGGATACTTCCCGTCCGCCAGGGGGACATGCCGGCGAT
GCTGAAGGTCGCGCGCATTCCCGATGAAGAGGCCGGTTACCGCCTGTTGACCTGGTGGGACGGGCAGGGC
GCCGCCCGAGTCTTCGCCTCGGCGGCGGGCGCTCTGCTCATGGAGCGCGCGTCCGGGGCCGGGGACCTTG
CACAGATAGCGTGGTCCGGCCAGGACGACGAGGCTTGCAGGATCATAATCAGCCATACCACATTTGTAGA
GGTTTTACTTGCTTTAAAAAACCTCCCACACCTCCCCCTGAACCTGAAACATAAAATGAATGCAATTGTT
GTTGTTAACTTGTTTATTGCAGCTTATAATGGTTACAAATAAAGCAATAGCATCACAAATTTCACAAATA
AAGCATTTTTTTCACTGCATTCTAGTTGTGGTTTGTCCAAACTCATCAATGTATCTTATCATGTCTGGAT
CCTCTAGAACTAGGTCGACGCGGCCG
