>Addgene plasmid #200265 | pBI-eGFP-Rab31 | depositor partial sequence | sequence record 390009 | pBI vector
CTGCAGGAATTCGGGGCCGCGGAGGCTGGATCGGTCCCGGTGTCTTCTATGGAGGTCAAAACAGCGTGGA
TGGCGTCTCCAGGCGATCTGACGGTTCACTAAACGAGCTCTGCTTATATAGGTCGAGTTTACCACTCCCT
ATCAGTGATAGAGAAAAGTGAAAGTCGAGTTTACCACTCCCTATCAGTGATAGAGAAAAGTGAAAGTCGA
GTTTACCACTCCCTATCAGTGATAGAGAAAAGTGAAAGTCGAGTTTACCACTCCCTATCAGTGATAGAGA
AAAGTGAAAGTCGAGTTTACCACTCCCTATCAGTGATAGAGAAAAGTGAAAGTCGAGTTTACCACTCCCT
ATCAGTGATAGAGAAAAGTGAAAGTCGAGTTTACCACTCCCTATCAGTGATAGAGAAAAGTGAAAGTCGA
GCTCGGTACCCGGGTCGAGTAGGCGTGTACGGTGGGAGGCCTATATAAGCAGAGCTCGTTTAGTGAACCG
TCAGATCGCCTGGAGACGCCATCCACGCTGTTTTGACCTCCATAGAAGACACCGGGACCGATCCAGCCTC
CGCGGCCCCGAATTCGAGCTCGGTACCCGGGGATCCTCTAGTCAGCTGACGCGTGCTAGCGCGGCCTCGA
CGATATCTCTAGACTGAGAACTTCAGGGTGAGTTTGGGGACCCTTGATTGTTCTTTCTTTTTCGCTATTG
AAAAATTCATGTTATATGGAGGGGGCAAAGTTTTCAGGGTGTTGTTTAGAATGGGAAGATGTCCCTTGTA
TCACCATGGACCCTCATGATAATTTTGTTTCTTTCACTTTCTACTCTGTTGACAACCATTGTCTCCTCTT
ATTTTCTTTTCATTTTCTGTAACTTTTTTCGTTAAACTTTAGCTTGCATTTGTAACGAATTTTTAAATTC
ACTTTCGTTTATTTGTCAGATTGTAAGTACTTTCTCTAATCACTTTTTTTTCAAGGCAATCAGGGTAATT
ATATTGTACTTCAGCACAGTTTTAGAGAACAATTGTTATAATTAAATGATAAGGTAGAATATTTCTGCAT
ATAAATTCTGGCTGGCGTGGAAATATTCTTATTGGTAGAAACAACTACATCCTGGTAATCATCCTGCCTT
TCTCTTTATGGTTACAATGATATACACTGTTTGAGATGAGGATAAAATACTCTGAGTCCAAACCGGGCCC
CTCTGCTAACCATGTTCATGCCTTCTTCTTTTTCCTACAGCTCCTGGGCAACGTGCTGGTTGTTGTGCTG
TCTCATCATTTTGGCAAAGAATTCACTCCTCAGGTGCAGGCTGCCTATCAGAAGGTGGTGGCTGGTGTGG
CCAATGCCCTGGCTCACAAATACCACTGAGATCTTTTTCCCTCTGCCAAAAATTATGGGGACATCATGAA
GCCCCTTGAGCATCTGACTTCTGGGTAATAAAGGAAATTTATTTTCATTGCAATAGTGTGTGGGAATTTT
TTGTGTCTCTCACTCGGAAGGACATATGGGAGGGCAAATCATTTAAAACATCAGAATGAGTATTTGGTTT
AGAGTTTGGCAACATATGCCATATGCTGGCTGCCATGAACAAAGGTGGCTATAAAGAGGTCATCAGTATA
TGAAACAGCCCCCTGCTGTCCATTCCTTATTCCATAGAAAAGCCTTGACTTGAGGTTAGATTTTTTTTAT
ATTTTGTTTTGTGTTATTTTTTTCTTTAACATCCCTAAAATTTTCCTTACATGTTTTACTAGCCAGATTT
TTCCTCCTCTCCTGACTACTCCCAGTCATAGCTGTCCCTCTTCTCTTATGAACTCGACTGCATTAATGAA
TCGGCCAACGCGCGGGGAGAGGCGGTTTGCGTATTGGGCGCTCTTCCGCTTCCTCGCTCACTGACTCGCT
GCGCTCGGTCGTTCGGCTGCGGCGAGCGGTATCAGCTCACTCAAAGGCGGTAATACGGTTATCCACAGAA
TCAGGGGATAACGCAGGAAAGAACATGTGAGCAAAAGGCCAGCAAAAGGCCAGGAACCGTAAAAAGGCCG
CGTTGCTGGCGTTTTTCCATAGGCTCCGCCCCCCTGACGAGCATCACAAAAATCGACGCTCAAGTCAGAG
GTGGCGAAACCCGACAGGACTATAAAGATACCAGGCGTTTCCCCCTGGAAGCTCCCTCGTGCGCTCTCCT
GTTCCGACCCTGCCGCTTACCGGATACCTGTCCGCCTTTCTCCCTTCGGGAAGCGTGGCGCTTTCTCAAT
GCTCACGCTGTAGGTATCTCAGTTCGGTGTAGGTCGTTCGCTCCAAGCTGGGCTGTGTGCACGAACCCCC
CGTTCAGCCCGACCGCTGCGCCTTATCCGGTAACTATCGTCTTGAGTCCAACCCGGTAAGACACGACTTA
TCGCCACTGGCAGCAGCCACTGGTAACAGGATTAGCAGAGCGAGGTATGTAGGCGGTGCTACAGAGTTCT
TGAAGTGGTGGCCTAACTACGGCTACACTAGAAGGACAGTATTTGGTATCTGCGCTCTGCTGAAGCCAGT
TACCTTCGGAAAAAGAGTTGGTAGCTCTTGATCCGGCAAACAAACCACCGCTGGTAGCGGTGGTTTTTTT
GTTTGCAAGCAGCAGATTACGCGCAGAAAAAAAGGATCTCAAGAAGATCCTTTGATCTTTTCTACGGGGT
CTGACGCTCAGTGGAACGAAAACTCACGTTAAGGGATTTTGGTCATGAGATTATCAAAAAGGATCTTCAC
CTAGATCCTTTTAAATTAAAAATGAAGTTTTAAATCAATCTAAAGTATATATGAGTAAACTTGGTCTGAC
AGTTACCAATGCTTAATCAGTGAGGCACCTATCTCAGCGATCTGTCTATTTCGTTCATCCATAGTTGCCT
GACTCCCCGTCGTGTAGATAACTACGATACGGGAGGGCTTACCATCTGGCCCCAGTGCTGCAATGATACC
GCGAGACCCACGCTCACCGGCTCCAGATTTATCAGCAATAAACCAGCCAGCCGGAAGGGCCGAGCGCAGA
AGTGGTCCTGCAACTTTATCCGCCTCCATCCAGTCTATTAATTGTTGCCGGGAAGCTAGAGTAAGTAGTT
CGCCAGTTAATAGTTTGCGCAACGTTGTTGCCATTGCTACAGGCATCGTGGTGTCACGCTCGTCGTTTGG
TATGGCTTCATTCAGCTCCGGTTCCCAACGATCAAGGCGAGTTACATGATCCCCCATGTTGTGCAAAAAA
GCGGTTAGCTCCTTCGGTCCTCCGATCGTTGTCAGAAGTAAGTTGGCCGCAGTGTTATCACTCATGGTTA
TGGCAGCACTGCATAATTCTCTTACTGTCATGCCATCCGTAAGATGCTTTTCTGTGACTGGTGAGTACTC
AACCAAGTCATTCTGAGAATAGTGTATGCGGCGACCGAGTTGCTCTTGCCCGGCGTCAATACGGGATAAT
ACCGCGCCACATAGCAGAACTTTAAAAGTGCTCATCATTGGAAAACGTTCTTCGGGGCGAAAACTCTCAA
GGATCTTACCGCTGTTGAGATCCAGTTCGATGTAACCCACTCGTGCACCCAACTGATCTTCAGCATCTTT
TACTTTCACCAGCGTTTCTGGGTGAGCAAAAACAGGAAGGCAAAATGCCGCAAAAAAGGGAATAAGGGCG
ACACGGAAATGTTGAATACTCATACTCTTCCTTTTTCAATATTATTGAAGCATTTATCAGGGTTATTGTC
TCATGAGCGGATACATATTTGAATGTATTTAGAAAAATAAACAAATAGGGGTTCCGCGCACATTTCCCCG
AAAAGTGCCACCTGACGTCTAAGAAACCATTATTATCATGACATTAACCTATAAAAATAGGCGTATCACG
AGGCCCTTTCGTCTTCACTCGACGCTGGTCGAGCTGATACTTCCCGTCCGCCAGGGGACATGCCGGCGAT
GCTGAAGGTCGCGCGCATTCCCGATGAAGAGGCCGGTTACCGCCTGTTGACCTGGTGGGACGGGCAGGGC
GCCGCCCGAGTCTTGCCTCGGCGGCGGGCGCTCTGCTCATGGAGCGCGCGTCCGGGGACCTTGCACAGAT
AGCGTGGTCCGGCCAGACGACGAGGCTTGCAGGATCATAATCAGCCATACCACATTTGTAGAGGTTTTAC
TTGCTTTAAAAAACCTCCCACACCTCCCCCTGAACCTGAAACATAAAATGAATGCAATTGTTGTTGTTAA
CTTGTTTATTGCAGCTTATAATGGTTACAAATAAAGCAATAGCATCACAAATTTCACAAATAAAGCATTT
TTTTCACTGCATTCTAGTTGTGGTTTGTCCAAACTCATCAATGTATCTTATCATGTCTGGATCCTCTAGA
ACTAGGTCGACGCGGCCG
