>Addgene plasmid #200265 | pBI-eGFP-Rab31 | depositor partial sequence | sequence record 390010 | Rab31 (human cDNA)
ATGATGGCGATACGGGAGCTCAAAGTGTGCCTTCTCGGGGACACTGGGGTTGGGAAATCAAGCATCGTGT
GTCGATTTGTCCAGGATCACTTTGACCACAACATCAGCCCTACTATTGGGGCATCTTTTATGACCAAAAC
TGTGCCTTGTGGAAATGAACTTCACAAGTTCCTCATCTGGGACACTGCTGGTCAGGAACGGTTTCATTCA
TTGGCTCCCATGTACTATCGAGGCTCAGCTGCAGCTGTTATCGTGTATGATATTACCAAGCAGGATTCAT
TTTATACCTTGAAGAAATGGGTCAAGGAGCTGAAAGAACATGGTCCAGAAAACATTGTAATGGCCATCGC
TGGAAACAAGTGCGACCTCTCAGATATTAGGGAGGTTCCCCTGAAGGATGCTAAGGAATACGCTGAATCC
ATAGGTGCCATCGTGGTTGAGACAAGTGCAAAAAATGCTATTAATATCGAAGAGCTCTTTCAAGGAATCA
GCCGCCAGATCCCACCCTTGGACCCCCATGAAAATGGAAACAATGGAACAATCAAAGTTGAGAAGCCAAC
CATGCAAGCCAGCCGCCGGTGCTGTTGA
