>Addgene plasmid #200265 | pBI-eGFP-Rab31 | depositor partial sequence | sequence record 390011 | eGFP
ATGGTGAGCAAGGGCGAGGAGCTGTTCACCGGGGTGGTGCCCATCCTGGTCGAGCTGGACGGCGACGTAA
ACGGCCACAAGTTCAGCGTGTCCGGCGAGGGCGAGGGCGATGCCACCTACGGCAAGCTGACCCTGAAGTT
CATCTGCACCACCGGCAAGCTGCCCGTGCCCTGGCCCACCCTCGTGACCACCCTGACCTACGGCGTGCAG
TGCTTCAGCCGCTACCCCGACCACATGAAGCAGCACGACTTCTTCAAGTCCGCCATGCCCGAAGGCTACG
TCCAGGAGCGCACCATCTTCTTCAAGGACGACGGCAACTACAAGACCCGCGCCGAGGTGAAGTTCGAGGG
CGACACCCTGGTGAACCGCATCGAGCTGAAGGGCATCGACTTCAAGGAGGACGGCAACATCCTGGGGCAC
AAGCTGGAGTACAACTACAACAGCCACAACGTCTATATCATGGCCGACAAGCAGAAGAACGGCATCAAGG
TGAACTTCAAGATCCGCCACAACATCGAGGACGGCAGCGTGCAGCTCGCCGACCACTACCAGCAGAACAC
CCCCATCGGCGACGGCCCCGTGCTGCTGCCCGACAACCACTACCTGAGCACCCAGTCCGCCCTGAGCAAA
GACCCCAACGAGAAGCGCGATCACATGGTCCTGCTGGAGTTCGTGACCGCCGCCGGGATCACTCTCGGCA
TGGACGAGCTGTACAAG
